>Addgene plasmid #164208 | CMV-CRY2oligo-mCherry-ANXA11(186-505 aa) | addgene full sequence | sequence record 322886 | Addgene NGS Result
TAGTTATTAATAGTAATCAATTACGGGGTCATTAGTTCATAGCCCATATATGGAGTTCCGCGTTACATAA
CTTACGGTAAATGGCCCGCCTGGCTGACCGCCCAACGACCCCCGCCCATTGACGTCAATAATGACGTATG
TTCCCATAGTAACGCCAATAGGGACTTTCCATTGACGTCAATGGGTGGAGTATTTACGGTAAACTGCCCA
CTTGGCAGTACATCAAGTGTATCATATGCCAAGTACGCCCCCTATTGACGTCAATGACGGTAAATGGCCC
GCCTGGCATTATGCCCAGTACATGACCTTATGGGACTTTCCTACTTGGCAGTACATCTACGTATTAGTCA
TCGCTATTACCATGGTGATGCGGTTTTGGCAGTACATCAATGGGCGTGGATAGCGGTTTGACTCACGGGG
ATTTCCAAGTCTCCACCCCATTGACGTCAATGGGAGTTTGTTTTGGCACCAAAATCAACGGGACTTTCCA
AAATGTCGTAACAACTCCGCCCCATTGACGCAAATGGGCGGTAGGCGTGTACGGTGGGAGGTCTATATAA
GCAGAGCTGGTTTAGTGAACCGTCAGATCCGCTAGCGCTACCGGACTCAGATCTCGAGGCCACCATGAAG
ATGGACAAAAAGACTATAGTTTGGTTTAGAAGAGACCTAAGGATTGAGGATAATCCTGCATTAGCAGCAG
CTGCTCACGAAGGATCTGTTTTTCCTGTCTTCATTTGGTGTCCTGAAGAAGAAGGACAGTTTTATCCTGG
AAGAGCTTCAAGATGGTGGATGAAACAATCACTTGCTCACTTATCTCAATCCTTGAAGGCTCTTGGATCT
GACCTCACTTTAATCAAAACCCACAACACGATTTCAGCGATCTTGGATTGTATCCGCGTTACCGGTGCTA
CAAAAGTCGTCTTTAACCACCTCTATGATCCTGTTTCGTTAGTTCGGGACCATACCGTAAAGGAGAAGCT
GGTGGAACGTGGGATCTCTGTGCAAAGCTACAATGGAGATCTATTGTATGAACCGTGGGAGATATACTGC
GAAAAGGGCAAACCTTTTACGAGTTTCAATTCTTACTGGAAGAAATGCTTAGATATGTCGATTGAATCCG
TTATGCTTCCTCCTCCTTGGCGGTTGATGCCAATAACTGCAGCGGCTGAAGCGATTTGGGCGTGTTCGAT
TGAAGAACTAGGGCTGGAGAATGAGGCCGAGAAACCGAGCAATGCGTTGTTAACTAGAGCTTGGTCTCCA
GGATGGAGCAATGCTGATAAGTTACTAAATGAGTTCATCGAGAAGCAGTTGATAGATTATGCAAAGAACA
GCAAGAAAGTTGTTGGGAATTCTACTTCACTACTTTCTCCGTATCTCCATTTCGGGGAAATAAGCGTCAG
ACACGTTTTCCAGTGTGCCCGGATGAAACAAATTATATGGGCAAGAGATAAGAACAGTGAAGGAGAAGAA
AGTGCAGATCTTTTTCTTAGGGGAATCGGTTTAAGAGAGTATTCTCGGTATATATGTTTCAACTTCCCGT
TTACTCACGAGCAATCGTTGTTGAGTCATCTTCGGTTTTTCCCTTGGGATGCTGATGTTGATAAGTTCAA
GGCCTGGAGACAAGGCAGGACCGGTTATCCGTTGGTGGATGCCGGAATGAGAGAGCTTTGGGCTACCGGA
TGGATGCATAACAGAATAAGAGTGATTGTTTCAAGCTTTGCTGTGAAGTTTCTTCTCCTTCCATGGAAAT
GGGGAATGAAGTATTTCTGGGATACACTTTTGGATGCTGATTTGGAATGTGACATCCTTGGCTGGCAGTA
TATCTCTGGGAGTATCCCCGATGGCCACGAGCTTGATCGCTTGGACAATCCCGCGTTACAAGGCGCCAAA
TATGACCCAGAAGGTGAGTACATAAGGCAATGGCTTCCCGAGCTTGCGAGATTGCCAACTGAATGGATCC
ATCATCCATGGGACGCTCCTTTAACCGTACTCAAAGCTTCTGGTGTGGAACTCGGAACAAACTATGCGAA
ACCCATTGTAGACATCGACACAGCTCGTGAGCTACTAGCTAAAGCTATTTCAAGAACCCGTGGAGCACAG
ATCATGATCGGAGCAGCAGCCCGGGATCCACCGGTCGCCACCATGGTGAGCAAGGGCGAGGAGGATAACA
TGGCCATCATCAAGGAGTTCATGCGCTTCAAGGTGCACATGGAGGGCTCCGTGAACGGCCACGAGTTCGA
GATCGAGGGCGAGGGCGAGGGCCGCCCCTACGAGGGCACCCAGACCGCCAAGCTGAAGGTGACCAAGGGT
GGCCCCCTGCCCTTCGCCTGGGACATCCTGTCCCCTCAGTTCATGTACGGCTCCAAGGCCTACGTGAAGC
ACCCCGCCGACATCCCCGACTACTTGAAGCTGTCCTTCCCCGAGGGCTTCAAGTGGGAGCGCGTGATGAA
CTTCGAGGACGGCGGCGTGGTGACCGTGACCCAGGACTCCTCCCTGCAGGACGGCGAGTTCATCTACAAG
GTGAAGCTGCGCGGCACCAACTTCCCCTCCGACGGCCCCGTAATGCAGAAGAAGACCATGGGCTGGGAGG
CCTCCTCCGAGCGGATGTACCCCGAGGACGGCGCCCTGAAGGGCGAGATCAAGCAGAGGCTGAAGCTGAA
GGACGGCGGCCACTACGACGCTGAGGTCAAGACCACCTACAAGGCCAAGAAGCCCGTGCAGCTGCCCGGC
GCCTACAACGTCAACATCAAGTTGGACATCACCTCCCACAACGAGGACTACACCATCGTGGAACAGTACG
AACGCGCCGAGGGCCGCCACTCCACCGGCGGCATGGACGAGCTGTACGGAGGAAGTGGCGGAAGTGGCAC
CCAGTTTGGAAGCCGAGGCACCATCACTGATGCTCCCGGCTTTGACCCCCTGCGAGATGCCGAGGTCCTG
CGGAAGGCCATGAAAGGCTTCGGGACGGATGAGCAGGCCATCATTGACTGCCTGGGGAGTCGCTCCAACA
AGCAGCGGCAGCAGATCCTACTTTCCTTCAAGACGGCTTACGGCAAGGATTTGATCAAAGATCTGAAATC
TGAACTGTCAGGAAACTTTGAGAAGACAATCTTGGCTCTGATGAAGACCCCAGTCCTCTTTGACATTTAT
GAGATAAAGGAAGCCATCAAGGGGGTTGGCACTGATGAAGCCTGCCTGATTGAGATCCTCGCTTCCCGCA
GCAATGAGCACATCCGAGAATTAAACAGAGCCTACAAAGCAGAATTCAAAAAGACCCTGGAAGAGGCCAT
TCGAAGCGACACATCAGGGCACTTCCAGCGGCTCCTCATCTCTCTCTCTCAGGGAAACCGTGATGAAAGC
ACAAACGTGGACATGTCACTCGCCCAGAGAGATGCCCAGGAGCTGTATGCGGCCGGGGAGAACCGCCTGG
GAACAGACGAGTCCAAGTTCAATGCGGTTCTGTGCTCCCGGAGCCGGGCCCACCTGGTAGCAGTTTTCAA
TGAGTACCAGAGAATGACAGGCCGGGACATTGAGAAGAGCATCTGCCGGGAGATGTCCGGGGACCTGGAG
GAGGGCATGCTGGCCGTGGTGAAATGTCTCAAGAATACCCCAGCCTTCTTTGCGGAGAGGCTCAACAAGG
CCATGAGGGGGGCAGGAACAAAGGACCGGACCCTGATTCGCATCATGGTGTCTCGCAGCGAGACCGACCT
CCTGGACATCAGATCAGAGTATAAGCGGATGTACGGCAAGTCGCTGTACCACGACATCTCGGGAGATACT
TCAGGGGATTACCGGAAGATTCTGCTGAAGATCTGTGGTGGCAATGACTAAGGCCGCGACTCTAGATCAT
AATCAGCCATACCACATTTGTAGAGGTTTTACTTGCTTTAAAAAACCTCCCACACCTCCCCCTGAACCTG
AAACATAAAATGAATGCAATTGTTGTTGTTAACTTGTTTATTGCAGCTTATAATGGTTACAAATAAAGCA
ATAGCATCACAAATTTCACAAATAAAGCATTTTTTTCACTGCATTCTAGTTGTGGTTTGTCCAAACTCAT
CAATGTATCTTAAGGCGTAAATTGTAAGCGTTAATATTTTGTTAAAATTCGCGTTAAATTTTTGTTAAAT
CAGCTCATTTTTTAACCAATAGGCCGAAATCGGCAAAATCCCTTATAAATCAAAAGAATAGACCGAGATA
GGGT
[37 nt withheld, positions 4205-4241]
AAAGAACGTGGACTCCAACGTCAAAGG
[49 nt withheld, positions 4269-4317]
T
[91 nt withheld, positions 4319-4409]
G
[124 nt withheld, positions 4411-4534]
CAGGTGGCACTTTTCGGGGAAATGTGCGCGGAACCCCTATTTGTTTATTTTTCTAAATACATTCAAATAT
GTATCCGCTCATGAGACAATAACCCTGATAAATGCTTCAATAATATTGAAAAAGGAAGAGTCCTGAGGCG
GAAAGAACCAGCTGTGGAATGTGTGTCAGTTAGGGTGTGGAAAGTCCCCAGGCTCCCCAGCAGGCAGAAG
TATGCAAAGCATGCATCTCAATTAGTCAGCAACCAGGTGTGGAAAGTCCCCAGGCTCCCCAGCAGGCAGA
AGTATGCAAAGCATGCATCTCAATTAGTCAGCAACCATAGTCCCGCCCCTAACTCCGCCCATCCCGCCCC
TAACTCCGCCCAGTTCCGCCCATTCTCCGCCCCATGGCTGACTAATTTTTTTTATTTATGCAGAGGCCGA
GGCCGCCTCGGCCTCTGAGCTATTCCAGAAGTAGTGAGGAGGCTTTTTTGGAGGCCTAGGCTTTTGCAAA
GATCGATCAAGAGACAGGATGAGGATCGTTTCGCATGATTGAACAAGATGGATTGCACGCAGGTTCTCCG
GCCGCTTGGGTGGAGAGGCTATTCGGCTATGACTGGGCACAACAGACAATCGGCTGCTCTGATGCCGCCG
TGTTCCGGCTGTCAGCGCAGGGGCGCCCGGTTCTTTTTGTCAAGACCGACCTGTCCGGTGCCCTGAATGA
ACTGCAAGACGAGGCAGCGCGGCTATCGTGGCTGGCCACGACGGGCGTTCCTTGCGCAGCTGTGCTCGAC
GTTGTCACTGAAGCGGGAAGGGACTGGCTGCTATTGGGCGAAGTGCCGGGGCAGGATCTCCTGTCATCTC
ACCTTGCTCCTGCCGAGAAAGTATCCATCATGGCTGATGCAATGCGGCGGCTGCATACGCTTGATCCGGC
TACCTGCCCATTCGACCACCAAGCGAAACATCGCATCGAGCGAGCACGTACTCGGATGGAAGCCGGTCTT
GTCGATCAGGATGATCTGGACGAAGAGCATCAGGGGCTCGCGCCAGCCGAACTGTTCGCCAGGCTCAAGG
CGAGCATGCCCGACGGCGAGGATCTCGTCGTGACCCATGGCGATGCCTGCTTGCCGAATATCATGGTGGA
AAATGGCCGCTTTTCTGGATTCATCGACTGTGGCCGGCTGGGTGTGGCGGACCGCTATCAGGACATAGCG
TTGGCTACCCGTGATATTGCTGAAGAGCTTGGCGGCGAATGGGCTGACCGCTTCCTCGTGCTTTACGGTA
TCGCCGCTCCCGATTCGCAGCGCATCGCCTTCTATCGCCTTCTTGACGAGTTCTTCTGAGCGGGACTCTG
GGGTTCGAAATGACCGACCAAGCGACGCCCAACCTGCCATCACGAGATTTCGATTCCACCGCCGCCTTCT
ATGAAAGGTTGGGCTTCGGAATCGTTTTCCGGGACGCCGGCTGGATGATCCTCCAGCGCGGGGATCTCAT
GCTGGAGTTCTTCGCCCACCCTAGGGGGAGGCTAACTGAAACACGGAAGGAGACAATACCGGAAGGAACC
CGCGCTATGACGGCAATAAAAAGACAGAATAAAACGCACGGTGTTGGGTCGTTTGTTCATAAACGCGGGG
TTCGGTCCCAGGGCTGGCACTCTGTCGATACCCCACCGAGACCCCATTGGGGCCAATACGCCCGCGTTTC
TTCCTTTTCCCCACCCCACCCCCCAAGTTCGGGTGAAGGCCCAGGGCTCGCAGCCAACGTCGGGGCGGCA
GGCCCTGCCATAGCCTCAGGTTACTCATATATACTTTAGATTGATTTAAAACTTCATTTTTAATTTAAAA
GGATCTAGGTGAAGATCCTTTTTGATAATCTCATGACCAAAATCCCTTAACGTGAGTTTTCGTTCCACTG
AGCGTCAGACCCCGTAGAAAAGATCAAAGGATCTTCTTGAGATCCTTTTTTTCTGCGCGTAATCTGCTGC
TTGCAAACAAAAAAACCACCGCTACCAGCGGTGGTTTGTTTGCCGGATCAAGAGCTACCAACTCTTTTTC
CGAAGGTAACTGGCTTCAGCAGAGCGCAGATACCAAATACTGTTCTTCTAGTGTAGCCGTAGTTAGGCCA
CCACTTCAAGAACTCTGTAGCACCGCCTACATACCTCGCTCTGCTAATCCTGTTACCAGTGGCTGCTGCC
AGTGGCGATAAGTCGTGTCTTACCGGGTTGGACTCAAGACGATAGTTACCGGATAAGGCGCAGCGGTCGG
GCTGAACGGGGGGTTCGTGCACACAGCCCAGCTTGGAGCGAACGACCTACACCGAACTGAGATACCTACA
GCGTGAGCTATGAGAAAGCGCCACGCTTCCCGAAGGGAGAAAGGCGGACAGGTATCCGGTAAGCGGCAGG
GTCGGAACAGGAGAGCGCACGAGGGAGCTTCCAGGGGGAAACGCCTGGTATCTTTATAGTCCTGTCGGGT
TTCGCCACCTCTGACTTGAGCGTCGATTTTTGTGATGCTCGTCAGGGGGGCGGAGCCTATGGAAAAACGC
CAGCAACGCGGCCTTTTTACGGTTCCTGGCCTTTTGCTGGCCTTTTGCTCACATGTTCTTTCCTGCGTTA
TCCCCTGATTCTGTGGATAACCGTATTACCGCCATGCAT
Features (pLannotate 1.2.2; 17 found; start..end, strand, type, name):
     61..364     +  enhancer       CMV enhancer: human cytomegalovirus immediate early enhancer
    365..568     +  promoter       CMV promoter: human cytomegalovirus (CMV) immediate early promoter
    591..618     +  misc_feature   MCS (fragment): multiple cloning site
    625..2118    +  CDS            CRY2PHR: N-terminal photolyase homology region of Arabidopsis thaliana cryptochrome 2 binds to CIB1 upon exposure to blue light (Kennedy et al., 2010)
   2119..2135    +  misc_feature   MCS (fragment): multiple cloning site
   2143..2847    +  CDS            mCherry: mCherry is a basic (constitutively fluorescent) red fluorescent protein published in 2004, derived from Discosoma sp.. It is reported to be a very rapidly-maturing monomer with low acid sensitivity.
   2869..3828    +  CDS            ANXA11 (fragment): ANX11_HUMAN - Also known as ANX11. Experimental evidence at protein level: Swiss-Prot protein existence level 1. Binds specifically to calcyclin in a calcium-dependent manner (By similarity). Required for midbody formation and completion of the terminal phase of cytokinesis. From Homo sapiens (Human).
   3845..3928    +  CDS            large T antigen (fragment): large T antigen from SV40 (simian virus 40)
   3951..4072    +  polyA_signal   SV40 poly(A) signal: SV40 polyadenylation signal
   4106..4534    -  rep_origin     f1 ori (sequence partly withheld): f1 bacteriophage origin of replication; arrow indicates direction of (+) strand synthesis
   4561..4665    +  promoter       AmpR promoter: bla
   4667..5024    +  promoter       SV40 promoter: SV40 enhancer and early promoter
   5059..5853    +  CDS            NeoR/KanR: aminoglycoside phosphotransferase from Tn5; aph(3')-II (or nptII); confers resistance to neomycin, kanamycin, and G418 (Geneticin®)
   5874..6026    +  CDS            ble (fragment): BLE_KLEPN - Experimental evidence at protein level: Swiss-Prot protein existence level 1. Binding protein with a strong affinity to the bleomycin family of antibiotics. Binds to CL990; an antimitotic-antibiotic compound. From Klebsiella pneumoniae.
   6085..6132    +  polyA_signal   HSV TK poly(A) signal: herpes simplex virus thymidine kinase polyadenylation signal (Cole and Stacy, 1985)
   6223..6239    -  polyA_signal   bGH poly(A) signal (fragment): bovine growth hormone polyadenylation signal
   6461..7049    +  rep_origin     ori: high-copy-number ColE1/pMB1/pBR322/pUC origin of replication
