[The description below was written by a language model from this plasmid's Addgene catalogue record and pLannotate feature annotations shown in this document.]
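Description:
CMV-CRY2oligo-mCherry-ANXA11(186-505 aa) is a 7,163 nt mammalian expression plasmid encoding a light-responsive, red-fluorescent fusion of the C-terminal portion of human annexin A11. The record does not name the backbone. The feature layout is typical of a kanamycin-selected fluorescent-protein fusion vector, with a high-copy ColE1/pUC origin, an f1 origin, and a NeoR/KanR cassette. That cassette is driven by tandem bacterial (AmpR-type) and SV40 early promoters and ends in an HSV TK polyadenylation signal. This arrangement confers kanamycin resistance in E. coli and could allow G418 selection in mammalian cells. Short annotated fragments of ble, SV40 large T antigen and a bGH poly(A) signal appear to be backbone remnants rather than functional elements.

The expression unit uses the CMV immediate-early enhancer and promoter to drive a single open reading frame, which is terminated by an SV40 poly(A) signal. The frame begins with the photolyase homology region of Arabidopsis cryptochrome 2. The construct name identifies this as the CRY2oligo variant, generally understood as a CRY2 form with enhanced blue-light-induced clustering, although the annotation does not list the specific mutation. mCherry follows, and then ANXA11 residues 186-505. The annotated ANXA11 fragment spans about 960 bp, consistent with this truncation, whereas the catalogue insert size of 1515 bp corresponds to the full-length coding sequence.

The design allows blue light to trigger oligomerisation of the ANXA11 C-terminal region in living cells, with mCherry reporting its localisation and clustering. The associated publication concerns annexin A11 as a tether linking RNA granules to lysosomes. This suggests the plasmid is used as a domain-dissection construct, compared with other ANXA11 fragments in optogenetic clustering or condensation assays.
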