Addgene plasmid #164208: CMV-CRY2oligo-mCherry-ANXA11(186-505 aa)
Purpose: Expresses CRY2oligo-mcherry tagged ANXA11 C terminal under CMV promoter
Depositing lab: Jennifer Lippincott-Schwartz. Publication: RNA Granules Hitchhike on Lysosomes for Long-Distance Transport, Using Annexin A11 as a Molecular Tether. Liao YC, Fernandopulle MS, Wang G, Choi H, Hao L, Drerup CM, Patel R, Qamar S, Nixon-Abell J, Shen Y, Meadows W, Vendruscolo M, Knowles TPJ, Nelson M, Czekalska MA, Musteikyte G, Gachechiladze MA, Stephens CA, Pasolli HA, Forrest LR, St George-Hyslop P, Lippincott-Schwartz J, Ward ME. Cell. 2019 Sep 19;179(1):147-164.e20. doi: 10.1016/j.cell.2019.08.050. PubMed 31539493.
Backbone
  Vector backbone: N/A
  Vector type: Mammalian Expression
Growth in bacteria
  Bacterial resistance: Kanamycin, 50 μg/mL
  Growth temperature: 37°C
  Growth strain: DH5alpha
  Copy number: High Copy
Gene/Insert
  Gene/Insert name: ANXA11
  Species: H. sapiens (human)
  Insert size (bp): 1515
  Mutation: 186-505 aa
  Entrez Gene: ANXA11 (a.k.a. ALS23, ANX11, CAP-50, CAP50, IBMWMA)
  Promoter: CMV
  Tag / fusion protein: CRY2oligo-mcherry (N terminal on insert)
  Cloning method: Gibson Cloning
  Sequencing primers: 5′ CMV-F; 3′ SV40pA R
Terms and licenses: Academic/Nonprofit Terms; Industry Terms: Not Available to Industry
How to cite: CMV-CRY2oligo-mCherry-ANXA11(186-505 aa) was a gift from Jennifer Lippincott-Schwartz (Addgene plasmid # 164208 ; http://n2t.net/addgene:164208 ; RRID:Addgene_164208)
